Addgene plasmid #123473: pMK-PatpI (PEP Hypothetical)
Purpose: MoChlo kit
Depositing lab: Scott Lenaghan & C. Neal Stewart. Depositing organization: University of Tennessee Institute of Agriculture. Publication: MoChlo: A versatile modular cloning toolbox for chloroplast biotechnology. Occhialini A, Piatek A, Pfotenhauer AC, Frazier TP, Stewart CN, Lenaghan S. Plant Physiol. 2019 Jan 24. pii: pp.18.01220. doi: 10.1104/pp.18.01220. PubMed 30679266.
Backbone
  Vector backbone: pMK-RQ
  Vector type: Synthetic Biology
Growth in bacteria
  Bacterial resistance: Kanamycin, 50 μg/mL
  Growth temperature: 37°C
  Growth strain: Top10
  Copy number: High Copy
Gene/Insert
  Gene/Insert name: PatpI (PEP Hypothetical)
  Cloning method: Restriction Enzyme; 5′ cloning site Unknown (unknown if destroyed)
Terms and licenses: Academic/Nonprofit Terms; Industry Terms: Not Available to Industry
Depositor comments: All inserts have been produced by gene synthesis and cloned in the indicated backbone vector. The insert is a chloroplast promoter designed for Golden-Gate cloning. The Original Material was developed in the performance of research that was funded by Grant Nos. ARPA-E: DE-AR000660 & DARPA: D17AC00016.
How to cite: pMK-PatpI (PEP Hypothetical) was a gift from Scott Lenaghan & C. Neal Stewart (Addgene plasmid # 123473 ; http://n2t.net/addgene:123473 ; RRID:Addgene_123473)
