[The description below was written by a language model from this plasmid's Addgene catalogue record and pLannotate feature annotations shown in this document.]
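Description:
pMK-PatpI (PEP Hypothetical) is a small (about 2.4 kb) part-storage plasmid from the MoChlo kit, a modular cloning toolbox for chloroplast biotechnology. It is built on the pMK-RQ gene-synthesis backbone and is classed as a synthetic biology vector. It is propagated in E. coli as a high-copy plasmid through a ColE1/pUC-type origin. Selection is with kanamycin, conferred by an aminoglycoside phosphotransferase (NeoR/KanR) gene that the annotation places directly downstream of an AmpR (bla) promoter. The remaining annotated features are a T7 promoter and short fragments of an M13 origin, lacZα, lacI and an RSF origin. These appear to be backbone remnants or partial sequence matches rather than functional modules, and no role for them is recorded.

The payload is a synthesized chloroplast promoter part named PatpI, designed for Golden Gate assembly. The name suggests a promoter of the plastid atpI gene, and "PEP Hypothetical" presumably marks it as a putative promoter for the plastid-encoded RNA polymerase, but the record does not define these terms. It also does not give the source species, the insert's length, or the type IIS enzyme and overhangs used for assembly. The automated feature table does not annotate the promoter itself. By elimination it probably lies in the unannotated stretch between the T7 promoter and the origin-proximal fragments, although this is an inference.

As a kit component, the plasmid serves as a donor of a standardized promoter module. That module can be combined with other MoChlo parts to build expression cassettes and chloroplast transformation vectors.
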