Features (pLannotate 1.2.2; 8 found; start..end, strand, type, name):
      3..134     -  rep_origin     M13 ori (fragment): M13 bacteriophage origin of replication; arrow indicates direction of (+) strand synthesis
    155..311     -  CDS            lacZα (fragment): LacZα fragment of β-galactosidase; lacZ fragment
    320..338     +  promoter       T7 promoter: promoter for bacteriophage T7 RNA polymerase
    473..520     -  CDS            lacI (fragment): lac repressor; lacI; The lac repressor binds to the lac operator to inhibit transcription in E. coli. This inhibition can be relieved by adding lactose or isopropyl-β-D-thiogalactopyranoside (IPTG).
    557..597     -  rep_origin     RSF ori (fragment): Plasmids containing the RSF 1030 origin of replication can be propagated in E. coli cells that contain additional plasmids with compatible origins.
    675..1263    -  rep_origin     ori: high-copy-number ColE1/pMB1/pBR322/pUC origin of replication
   1437..2231    -  CDS            NeoR/KanR: aminoglycoside phosphotransferase confers resistance to neomycin, kanamycin, and G418 (Geneticin®)
   2232..2336    -  promoter       AmpR promoter: bla
>Addgene plasmid #123473 | pMK-PatpI (PEP Hypothetical) | addgene full sequence | sequence record 247666 | Addgene NGS Result
CTAAATTGTAAGCGTTAATATTTTGTTAAAATTCGCGTTAAATTTTTGTTAAATCAGCTCATTTTTTAAC
CAATAGGCCGAAATCGGCAAAATCCCTTATAAATCAAAAGAATAGACCGAGATAGGGTTGAGTGGCCGCT
ACAGGGCGCTCCCATTCGCCATTCAGGCTGCGCAACTGTTGGGAAGGGCGTTTCGGTGCGGGCCTCTTCG
CTATTACGCCAGCTGGCGAAAGGGGGATGTGCTGCAAGGCGATTAAGTTGGGTAACGCCAGGGTTTTCCC
AGTCACGACGTTGTAAAACGACGGCCAGTGAGCGCGACGTAATACGACTCACTATAGGGCGAATTGAAGG
AAGGCCGTCAAGGCCGCATCAACGAGCTCGGTCTCAGGAGTCTAGCTATATAAGAAATCCTTGATTAATA
ATAACATAATATACTTGAGACCGGTACCCTCTGGGCCTCATGGGCCTTCCTTTCACTGCCCGCTTTCCAG
TCGGGAAACCTGTCGTGCCAGCTGCATTAACATGGTCATAGCTGTTTCCTTGCGTATTGGGCGCTCTCCG
CTTCCTCGCTCACTGACTCGCTGCGCTCGGTCGTTCGGGTAAAGCCTGGGGTGCCTAATGAGCAAAAGGC
CAGCAAAAGGCCAGGAACCGTAAAAAGGCCGCGTTGCTGGCGTTTTTCCATAGGCTCCGCCCCCCTGACG
AGCATCACAAAAATCGACGCTCAAGTCAGAGGTGGCGAAACCCGACAGGACTATAAAGATACCAGGCGTT
TCCCCCTGGAAGCTCCCTCGTGCGCTCTCCTGTTCCGACCCTGCCGCTTACCGGATACCTGTCCGCCTTT
CTCCCTTCGGGAAGCGTGGCGCTTTCTCATAGCTCACGCTGTAGGTATCTCAGTTCGGTGTAGGTCGTTC
GCTCCAAGCTGGGCTGTGTGCACGAACCCCCCGTTCAGCCCGACCGCTGCGCCTTATCCGGTAACTATCG
TCTTGAGTCCAACCCGGTAAGACACGACTTATCGCCACTGGCAGCAGCCACTGGTAACAGGATTAGCAGA
GCGAGGTATGTAGGCGGTGCTACAGAGTTCTTGAAGTGGTGGCCTAACTACGGCTACACTAGAAGAACAG
TATTTGGTATCTGCGCTCTGCTGAAGCCAGTTACCTTCGGAAAAAGAGTTGGTAGCTCTTGATCCGGCAA
ACAAACCACCGCTGGTAGCGGTGGTTTTTTTGTTTGCAAGCAGCAGATTACGCGCAGAAAAAAAGGATCT
CAAGAAGATCCTTTGATCTTTTCTACGGGGTCTGACGCTCAGTGGAACGAAAACTCACGTTAAGGGATTT
TGGTCATGAGATTATCAAAAAGGATCTTCACCTAGATCCTTTTAAATTAAAAATGAAGTTTTAAATCAAT
CTAAAGTATATATGAGTAAACTTGGTCTGACAGTTATTAGAAAAATTCATCCAGCAGACGATAAAACGCA
ATACGCTGGCTATCCGGTGCCGCAATGCCATACAGCACCAGAAAACGATCCGCCCATTCGCCGCCCAGTT
CTTCCGCAATATCACGGGTGGCCAGCGCAATATCCTGATAACGATCCGCCACGCCCAGACGGCCGCAATC
AATAAAGCCGCTAAAACGGCCATTTTCCACCATAATGTTCGGCAGGCACGCATCACCATGGGTCACCACC
AGATCTTCGCCATCCGGCATGCTCGCTTTCAGACGCGCAAACAGCTCTGCCGGTGCCAGGCCCTGATGTT
CTTCATCCAGATCATCCTGATCCACCAGGCCCGCTTCCATACGGGTACGCGCACGTTCAATACGATGTTT
CGCCTGATGATCAAACGGACAGGTCGCCGGGTCCAGGGTATGCAGACGACGCATGGCATCCGCCATAATG
CTCACTTTTTCTGCCGGCGCCAGATGGCTAGACAGCAGATCCTGACCCGGCACTTCGCCCAGCAGCAGCC
AATCACGGCCCGCTTCGGTCACCACATCCAGCACCGCCGCACACGGAACACCGGTGGTGGCCAGCCAGCT
CAGACGCGCCGCTTCATCCTGCAGCTCGTTCAGCGCACCGCTCAGATCGGTTTTCACAAACAGCACCGGA
CGACCCTGCGCGCTCAGACGAAACACCGCCGCATCAGAGCAGCCAATGGTCTGCTGCGCCCAATCATAGC
CAAACAGACGTTCCACCCACGCTGCCGGGCTACCCGCATGCAGGCCATCCTGTTCAATCATACTCTTCCT
TTTTCAATATTATTGAAGCATTTATCAGGGTTATTGTCTCATGAGCGGATACATATTTGAATGTATTTAG
AAAAATAAACAAATAGGGGTTCCGCGCACATTTCCCCGAAAAGTGCCAC
