>Addgene plasmid #123473 | pMK-PatpI (PEP Hypothetical) | depositor partial sequence | sequence record 235569 | PatpI (PEP Hypothetical)
TCTAGCTATATAAGAAATCCTTGATTAATAATAACATAATA
